Addgene plasmid #127761: pEY31CBiT
Purpose: Research the effect of gene orientation of transcription
Depositing lab: Richard Murray. Depositing organization: California Institute of Technology. Publication: Biophysical Constraints Arising from Compositional Context in Synthetic Gene Networks. Yeung E, Dy AJ, Martin KB, Ng AH, Del Vecchio D, Beck JL, Collins JJ, Murray RM. Cell Syst. 2017 Jul 26;5(1):11-24.e12. doi: 10.1016/j.cels.2017.06.001. Epub 2017 Jul 19. PubMed 28734826.
Backbone
  Vector backbone: pBEST
  Vector type: Bacterial Expression, Synthetic Biology
Growth in bacteria
  Bacterial resistance: Ampicillin, 100 μg/mL
  Growth temperature: 30°C
  Growth strain: MGZ1
  Copy number: High Copy
Gene/Insert
  Gene/Insert name: Convergent LacI-TetR Toggle
  Species: Synthetic
  Cloning method: Unknown
Terms and licenses: Academic/Nonprofit Terms; Industry Terms: Not Available to Industry
Depositor comments: Cloning method: Golden Gate. Genbank Accession No. KX682205 . Can also use growth strains: DH5Z1 or MG1655Z1 . Please note that this plasmid may require a unique bacterial strain, so make sure to confirm that you can also obtain the appropriate growth strain. Please contact us or contact our distributors if you have any questions.
How to cite: pEY31CBiT was a gift from Richard Murray (Addgene plasmid # 127761 ; http://n2t.net/addgene:127761 ; RRID:Addgene_127761)
