[The description below was written by a language model from this plasmid's Addgene catalogue record and pLannotate feature annotations shown in this document.]
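Description:
pEY31CBiT is a high-copy bacterial expression plasmid built on the pBEST backbone for synthetic biology work in E. coli. It is maintained through a ColE1/pUC-type origin of replication and selected with ampicillin via the bla (AmpR) gene under its native promoter. According to the depositor it was assembled by Golden Gate cloning. The listed propagation strains are MGZ1, DH5Z1 and MG1655Z1, and the record warns that a specific host strain may be required.

The insert is a synthetic LacI-TetR genetic toggle switch whose two halves are arranged convergently, so that they transcribe toward one another. On the forward strand, a PLtetO-1 promoter (a phage lambda PL derivative carrying tet operators, repressed by TetR) precedes lacI, followed by an mRFP1 reporter and an rrnB T1 terminator. On the reverse strand, a region containing a lac operator, and therefore repressible by LacI, lies upstream of tetR fused to an LVA-variant ssrA degradation tag, which shortens the repressor's lifetime. An EGFP-type green fluorescent protein follows it. The promoter for this arm is not annotated as such. Each repressor thus shuts off the other's expression, and red or green fluorescence reports which side of the switch is active. Short fragments matched to lambda O protein, tetA and TcR appear to be spacer or backbone remnants rather than functional genes.

The stated purpose is to study how gene orientation affects transcription. The convergent layout presumably serves as one compositional-context variant of the toggle, for examining how the relative placement of neighbouring genes influences circuit behaviour.
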