Features (pLannotate 1.2.2; 16 found; start..end, strand, type, name):
    200..871     -  CDS            (3-F)Tyr-EGFP: (3-F)Tyr-EGFP is a basic (constitutively fluorescent) green fluorescent protein published in 2004, derived from Aequorea victoria.
   1083..1112    -  CDS            ssrA tag (LVA) (fragment): C-terminal peptide that mediates degradation in bacteria through the ClpXP and ClpAP proteases (McGinness et al., 2006) mutant LVA variant that confers accelerated degradation under some conditions (Andersen et al., 1998)
   1116..1736    -  CDS            tetR: TETR2_ECOLX - Experimental evidence at protein level: Swiss-Prot protein existence level 1. TetR is the repressor of the tetracycline resistance element; its N-terminal region forms a helix-turn-helix structure and binds DNA. Binding of tetracycline to TetR reduces the repressor affinity for the tetracycline resistance gene (tetA) promoter operator sites. From Escherichia coli.
   1838..1854    -  protein_bind   lac operator: The lac repressor binds to the lac operator to inhibit transcription in E. coli. This inhibition can be relieved by adding lactose or isopropyl-β-D-thiogalactopyranoside (IPTG). lac repressor encoded by lacI
   1881..1964    -  CDS            O (fragment): VRPO_LAMBD - Protein inferred from homology: Swiss-Prot protein existence level 3. Necessary for the bidirectional replication of DNA. It interacts with the ori (origin of replication) region of the genome during the initiation of replication. From Escherichia phage lambda (Bacteriophage lambda).
   1961..2206    -  CDS            O (fragment): VRPO_LAMBD - Protein inferred from homology: Swiss-Prot protein existence level 3. Necessary for the bidirectional replication of DNA. It interacts with the ori (origin of replication) region of the genome during the initiation of replication. From Escherichia phage lambda (Bacteriophage lambda).
   2308..2412    +  promoter       AmpR promoter: bla
   2413..3273    +  CDS            AmpR: β-lactamase; bla; confers resistance to ampicillin, carbenicillin, and related antibiotics
   3444..4032    +  rep_origin     ori: high-copy-number ColE1/pMB1/pBR322/pUC origin of replication
   4212..4307    -  CDS            TcR (fragment): tetracycline efflux protein; tet; confers resistance to tetracycline
   4324..4398    +  CDS            O (fragment): VRPO_LAMBD - Protein inferred from homology: Swiss-Prot protein existence level 3. Necessary for the bidirectional replication of DNA. It interacts with the ori (origin of replication) region of the genome during the initiation of replication. From Escherichia phage lambda (Bacteriophage lambda).
   4399..4448    +  promoter       PLtetO-1 promoter (fragment): modified phage lambda PL promoter with tet operator sites (Lutz and Bujard, 1997)
   4543..5622    +  CDS            lacI: LACI_ECOLI - Experimental evidence at protein level: Swiss-Prot protein existence level 1. Repressor of the lactose operon. Binds allolactose as an inducer. From Escherichia coli (strain K12).
   5823..6500    +  CDS            mRFP1: monomeric derivative of DsRed (Campbell et al., 2002)
   6575..6661    +  terminator     rrnB T1 terminator: Escherichia coli rrnB; transcription terminator T1 from the E. coli rrnB gene
   6663..100     +  CDS            tetA (fragment) (across the origin): TCR3_ECOLX - Experimental evidence at protein level: Swiss-Prot protein existence level 1. Resistance to tetracycline by an active tetracycline efflux. This is an energy-dependent process that decreases the accumulation of the antibiotic in whole cells. This protein functions as a metal- tetracycline/H(+) antiporter. From Escherichia coli. This protein is used as a marker in many commonly used cloning vectors, such as pBR322 and pACYC184.
>Addgene plasmid #127761 | pEY31CBiT | addgene full sequence | sequence record 258388 | Addgene NGS Result
GGGCATGACTATCGTCGCCGCACTTATGACTGTGTTCTTTATCATGCAACTCGTAGGACAGGTGCCGGCA
GCGCTCTTCCGGCTTGCGGCGACGATAGTCATGCCCCGCGCCCACCGGAAGGAGCGAAGACAATGCCCGA
CCTCAAGGGCATCGGTCGACACAGAAAAGCCCGCCTTTCGGCGGGCTTTGCTCGAGTTAGATCCCGGCGG
CGGTCACGAACTCCAGCAGGACCATGTGATCGCGCTTCTCGTTGGGGTCTTTGCTCAGGGCGGACTGGGT
GCTCAGGTAGTGGTTGTCGGGCAGCAGCACGGGGCCGTCGCCGATGGGGGTGTTCTGCTGGTAGTGGTCG
GCGAGCTGCACGCTGCCGTCCTCGATGTTGTGGCGGATCTTGAAGTTCACCTTGATGCCGTTCTTCTGCT
TGTCGGCCATGATATAGACGTTGTGGCTGTTGTAGTTGTACTCCAGCTTGTGCCCCAGGATGTTGCCGTC
CTCCTTGAAGTCGATGCCCTTCAGCTCGATGCGGTTCACCAGGGTGTCGCCCTCGAACTTCACCTCGGCG
CGGGTCTTGTAGTTGCCGTCGTCCTTGAAGAAGATGGTGCGCTCCTGGACGTAGCCTTCGGGCATGGCGG
ACTTGAAGAAGTCGTGCTGCTTCATGTGGTCGGGGTAGCGGCTGAAGCACTGCACGCCGTAGGTCAGGGT
GGTCACGAGGGTGGGCCAGGGCACGGGCAGCTTGCCGGTGGTGCAGATGAACTTCAGGGTCAGCTTGCCG
TAGGTGGCATCGCCCTCGCCCTCGCCGGACACGCTGAACTTGTGGCCGTTTACGTCGCCGTCCAGCTCGA
CCAGGATGGGAACAACGCCAGTGAAAAGCTCCATGTTCACATTAGAAAGTCTCCTGTGCATGATTAAGAT
GTTTCAGTACGAAAATTGCTTTCATTGTTGATCTCCTTTTTAAGTGAACTTGGGCCCACATTAATATGTG
AAAGAATTTGAGGGAGATAGAGGGGAATAGGTGATGATAGAGAGGTGTGGTTAATGATGGAAGAAGTTAG
ATTAGTTTGGAATGTATGAGTCATTTTCATTAAGCTGCTAAAGCGTAGTTTTCGTCGTTTGCTGCAGACC
CACTTTCACATTTAAGTTGTTTTTCTAATCCGCATATGATCAATTCAAGGCCGAATAAGAAGGCTGGCTC
TGCACCTTGGTGATCAAATAATTCGATAGCTTGTCGTAATAATGGCGGCATACTATCAGTAGTAGGTGTT
TCCCTTTCTTCTTTAGCGACTTGATGCTCTTGATCTTCCAATACGCAACCTAAAGTAAAATGCCCAACAG
CGCTGAGTGCATATAATGCATTCTCTAGTGAAAAACCTTGTTGGCATAAAAAGGCTAATTGATTTTCGAG
AGTTTCATACTGTTTTTCTGTAGGCCGTGTACCTAAATGTACTTTTGCTCCATCGCGATGACTTAGTAAA
GCACATCTAAAACTTTTAGCGTTATTACGTAAAAAATCTTGCCAGCTTTCCCCTTCTAAAGGGCAAAAGT
GAGTATGGTGCCTATCTAACATCTCAATGGCTAAGGCGTCGAGCAAAGCCCGCTTATTTTTTACATGCCA
ATACAATGTAGGCTGCTCTACACCTAGCTTCTGGGCGAGTTTACGGGTTGTTAAACCTTCGATTCCGACC
TCATTAAGCAGCTCTAATGCGCTGTTAATCACTTTACTTTTATCTAATCTAGACATTAGAAACCCTCCCC
TGCATGATTAAGATGTTTCAGTACGAAAATTGCTTTCATTGTTGATCTCCTTTTTAAGTGAACTTGGGCC
CGCTTGCTTTCAGTATCTTGTTATCCGCTCACAATGTCAATGTTATCCGCTCACATTTATGAACAGCAAT
GCGTGGTTGTCTTCGTTACGTCCGTCACGTTCACGCATCAGGCGGATATCGTTAGCCCACCCAGCAAAAT
TCGGAACAGCAATGCGTGGTTGTCTTCGTTACGTCCGTCACGTTCACGCATCAGGCGGATATCGTTAGCC
CACCAAGCAAAATTCGGTTTTCTGGCTGATGGTGCGATAGTCATCACCATGTCAAACATCCACTCTGCGG
CGGTCAGGTCATCTGCTGTCCCCCACTTGCTGGCGCTCTGAATTGCAGCATCCGGTTTCACCACAGAAAG
GTCGTTTTCTGGCTGGTCAGAGGATTCGCCAGAATTCTTGAACACGAAAGGGCCTCGTGATACGCCTATT
TTTATAGGTTAATGTCATGATAATAATGGTTTCTTAGACGTCAGGTGGCACTTTTCGGGGAAATGTGCGC
GGAACCCCTATTTGTTTATTTTTCTAAATACATTCAAATATGTATCCGCTCATGAGACAATAACCCTGAT
AAATGCTTCAATAATATTGAAAAAGGAAGAGTATGAGTATTCAACATTTCCGTGTCGCCCTTATTCCCTT
TTTTGCGGCATTTTGCCTTCCTGTTTTTGCTCACCCAGAAACGCTGGTGAAAGTAAAAGATGCTGAAGAT
CAGTTGGGTGCACGAGTGGGTTACATCGAACTGGATCTCAACAGCGGTAAGATCCTTGAGAGTTTTCGCC
CCGAAGAACGTTTTCCAATGATGAGCACTTTTAAAGTTCTGCTATGTGGCGCGGTATTATCCCGTGTTGA
CGCCGGGCAAGAGCAACTCGGTCGCCGCATACACTATTCTCAGAATGACTTGGTTGAGTACTCACCAGTC
ACAGAAAAGCATCTTACGGATGGCATGACAGTAAGAGAATTATGCAGTGCTGCCATAACCATGAGTGATA
ACACTGCGGCCAACTTACTTCTGACAACGATCGGAGGACCGAAGGAGCTAACCGCTTTTTTGCACAACAT
GGGGGATCATGCAACTCGCCTTGATCGTTGGGAACCGGAGCTGAATGAAGCCATACCAAACGACGAGCGT
GACACCACGATGCCTGTAGCAATGGCAACAACGTTGCGCAAACTATTAACTGGCGAACTACTTACTCTAG
CTTCCCGGCAACAATTAATAGACTGGATGGAGGCGGATAAAGTTGCAGGACCACTTCTGCGCTCGGCCCT
TCCGGCTGGCTGGTTTATTGCTGATAAATCTGGAGCCGGTGAGCGTGGGTCACGCGGTATCATTGCAGCA
CTGGGGCCAGATGGTAAGCCCTCCCGTATCGTAGTTATCTACACGACGGGGAGTCAGGCAACTATGGATG
AACGAAATAGACAGATCGCTGAGATAGGTGCCTCACTGATTAAGCATTGGTAACTGTCAGACCAAGTTTA
CTCATATATACTTTAGATTGATTTAAAACTTCATTTTTAATTTAAAAGGATCTAGGTGAAGATCCTTTTT
GATAATCTCATGACCAAAATCCCTTAACGTGAGTTTTCGTTCCACTGAGCGTCAGACCCCGTAGAAAAGA
TCAAAGGATCTTCTTGAGATCCTTTTTTTCTGCGCGTAATCTGCTGCTTGCAAACAAAAAAACCACCGCT
ACCAGCGGTGGTTTGTTTGCCGGATCAAGAGCTACCAACTCTTTTTCCGAAGGTAACTGGCTTCAGCAGA
GCGCAGATACCAAATACTGTTCTTCTAGTGTAGCCGTAGTTAGGCCACCACTTCAAGAACTCTGTAGCAC
CGCCTACATACCTCGCTCTGCTAATCCTGTTACCAGTGGCTGCTGCCAGTGGCGATAAGTCGTGTCTTAC
CGGGTTGGACTCAAGACGATAGTTACCGGATAAGGCGCAGCGGTCGGGCTGAACGGGGGGTTCGTGCACA
CAGCCCAGCTTGGAGCGAACGACCTACACCGAACTGAGATACCTACAGCGTGAGCTATGAGAAAGCGCCA
CGCTTCCCGAAGGGAGAAAGGCGGACAGGTATCCGGTAAGCGGCAGGGTCGGAACAGGAGAGCGCACGAG
GGAGCTTCCAGGGGGAAACGCCTGGTATCTTTATAGTCCTGTCGGGTTTCGCCACCTCTGACTTGAGCGT
CGATTTTTGTGATGCTCGTCAGGGGGGCGGAGCCTATGGAAAAACGCCAGCAACGCGGCCTTTTTACGGT
TCCTGGCCTTTTGCTGGCCTTTTGCTCACATGTTCTTTCCTGCGTTATCCCCTGATTCTGTGGATAACCG
TATTACCGCCTTTGAGTGAGCTGATACCGCTCGCCGCAGCCGAACGACCGAGCGCAGCGAGTCAGTGAGC
GAGGAAGCGGAAGAGCGCTGCCGGCACCTGTCCTACGAGTTGCATGATAAAGAACACAGTCATAAGTGCG
GCGACGATAGTCATGCCCCGCGCCCACCGGAAGGAGCGAAGACAATGCCCGACGCTGGGTGGGCTAACGA
TATCCGCCTGATGCGTGAACGTGACGGACGTAACGAAGACAACCACGCATTGCTGTTCTCCCTATCAGTG
ATAGAGATTGACATCCCTATCAGTGATAGAGATACTGAAAGCGAAGCGGGCCCAAGTTCACTTAAAAAGG
AGATCAACAATGAAAGCAATTTTCGTACTGAAACATCTTAATCATGCGGAGGATCGTTTCTAATGAAACC
AGTAACGTTATACGATGTCGCAGAGTATGCCGGTGTCTCTTATCAGACCGTTTCCCGCGTGGTGAACCAG
GCCAGCCACGTTTCTGCGAAAACGCGGGAAAAAGTGGAAGCGGCGATGGCGGAGCTGAATTACATTCCCA
ACCGCGTGGCACAACAACTGGCGGGCAAACAGTCGTTGCTGATTGGCGTTGCCACCTCCAGTCTGGCCCT
GCACGCGCCGTCGCAAATTGTCGCGGCGATTAAATCTCGCGCCGATCAACTGGGTGCCAGCGTGGTGGTG
TCGATGGTAGAACGAAGCGGCGTCGAAGCCTGTAAAGCGGCGGTGCACAATCTTCTCGCGCAACGCGTCA
GTGGGCTGATCATTAACTATCCGCTGGATGACCAGGATGCCATTGCTGTGGAAGCTGCCTGCACTAATGT
TCCGGCGTTATTTCTTGATGTCTCTGACCAGACACCCATCAACAGTATTATTTTCTCCCATGAGGACGGT
ACGCGACTGGGCGTGGAGCATCTGGTCGCATTGGGTCACCAGCAAATCGCGCTGTTAGCGGGCCCATTAA
GTTCTGTCTCGGCGCGTCTGCGTCTGGCTGGCTGGCATAAATATCTCACTCGCAATCAAATTCAGCCGAT
AGCGGAACGGGAAGGCGACTGGAGTGCCATGTCCGGTTTTCAACAAACCATGCAAATGCTGAATGAGGGC
ATCGTTCCCACTGCGATGCTGGTTGCCAACGATCAGATGGCGCTGGGCGCAATGCGCGCCATTACCGAGT
CCGGGCTGCGCGTTGGTGCGGATATCTCGGTAGTGGGATACGACGATACCGAGGACAGCTCATGTTATAT
CCCGCCGTTAACCACCATCAAACAGGATTTTCGCCTGCTGGGGCAAACCAGCGTGGACCGCTTGCTGCAA
CTCTCTCAGGGCCAGGCGGTGAAGGGCAATCAGCTGTTGCCCGTCTCACTGGTGAAAAGAAAAACCACCC
TGGCGCCCAATACGCAAACCGCCTCTCCCCGCGCGTTGGCCGATTCATTAATGCAGCTGGCACGACAGGT
TTCCCGACTGGAAAGCGGGCAGAATGACTCATACATTCCAAACTAATCTAACTTCTTCCATCATTAACCA
CACCTCTCTATCATCACCTATTCCCCTCTATCTCCCTCAAATTCTTTCACATATTAATGTGGGCCCAAGT
TCACTTAAAAAGGAGATCAACAATGAAAGCAATTTTCGTACTGAAACATCTTAATCATGCAGAGGAGTCT
TTCTAATGTGAAATGGCGAGTAGCGAAGACGTTATCAAAGAGTTCATGCGTTTCAAAGTTCGTATGGAAG
GTTCCGTTAACGGTCACGAGTTCGAAATCGAAGGTGAAGGTGAAGGTCGTCCGTACGAAGGTACCCAGAC
CGCTAAACTGAAAGTTACCAAAGGTGGTCCGCTGCCGTTCGCTTGGGACATCCTGTCCCCGCAGTTCCAG
TACGGTTCCAAAGCTTACGTTAAACACCCGGCTGACATCCCGGACTACCTGAAACTGTCCTTCCCGGAAG
GTTTCAAATGGGAACGTGTTATGAACTTCGAAGACGGTGGTGTTGTTACCGTTACCCAGGACTCCTCCCT
GCAAGACGGTGAGTTCATCTACAAAGTTAAACTGCGTGGTACCAACTTCCCGTCCGACGGTCCGGTTATG
CAGAAAAAAACCATGGGTTGGGAAGCTTCCACCGAACGTATGTACCCGGAAGACGGTGCTCTGAAAGGTG
AAATCAAAATGCGTCTGAAACTGAAAGACGGTGGTCACTACGACGCTGAAGTTAAAACCACCTACATGGC
TAAAAAACCGGTTCAGCTGCCGGGTGCTTACAAAACCGACATCAAACTGGACATCACCTCCCACAACGAA
GACTACACCATCGTTGAACAGTACGAACGTGCTGAAGGTCGTCACTCCACCGGTGCTTAAGCAGCGAACG
ACGAAAATTACGCCCTTGCAGCGTGAAAGCTTAATTAGCTGATCTAGACGCGTGCTAGAGGCATCAAATA
AAACGAAAGGCTCAGTCGAAAGACTGGGCCTTTCGTTTTATCTGTTGTTTGTCGGTGAACGCTCTCCTGA
GTAGGACAAATCCGCCGCCCTAGACCTAGGGCGTTCGGCTGCGGCGAGCGGTATCAGCTCACTCAAAGGC
GGGTCGGGCATTGTCTTCGCTCCTTCCGGTGGGCGCG
